>Addgene plasmid #152860 | pGBW-m4133554 | addgene full sequence | sequence record 317525 | Addgene NGS Result
CGTTACATAACTTACGGTAAATGGCCCGCCTGGCTGACCGCCCAACGACCCCCGCCCATTGACGTCAATA
ATGACGTATGTTCCCATAGTAACGCCAATAGGGACTTTCCATTGACGTCAATGGGTGGAGTATTTACGGT
AAACTGCCCACTTGGCAGTACATCAAGTGTATCATATGCCAAGTACGCCCCCTATTGACGTCAATGACGG
TAAATGGCCCGCCTGGCATTATGCCCAGTACATGACCTTATGGGACTTTCCTACTTGGCAGTACATCTAC
GTATTAGTCATCGCTATTACCATGCTGATGCGGTTTTGGCAGTACATCAATGGGCGTGGATAGCGGTTTG
ACTCACGGGGATTTCCAAGTCTCCACCCCATTGACGTCAATGGGAGTTTGTTTTGGCACCAAAATCAACG
GGACTTTCCAAAATGTCGTAACAACTCCGCCCCATTGACGCAAATGGGCGGTAGGCGTGTACGGTGGGAG
GTCTATATAAGCAGAGCTGGTTTAGTGAACCGTCAGATCAGATCTTTGTCGATCCTACCATCCACTCGAC
ACACCCGCCAGCGGCCGCCACCATGGCAGATTCCAACGGTACTATTACCGTTGAAGAGCTTAAAAAGCTC
CTTGAACAATGGAACCTAGTAATAGGTTTCCTATTCCTTACATGGATTTGTCTTCTACAATTTGCCTATG
CCAACAGGAATAGGTTTTTGTATATAATTAAGTTAATTTTCCTCTGGCTGTTATGGCCAGTAACTTTAGC
TTGTTTTGTGCTTGCTGCTGTTTACAGAATAAATTGGATCACCGGTGGAATTGCTATCGCAATGGCTTGT
CTTGTAGGCTTGATGTGGCTCAGCTACTTCATTGCTTCTTTCAGACTGTTTGCGCGTACGCGTTCCATGT
GGTCATTCAATCCAGAAACTAACATTCTTCTCAACGTGCCACTCCATGGCACTATTCTGACCAGACCGCT
TCTAGAAAGTGAACTCGTAATCGGAGCTGTGATCCTTCGTGGACATCTTCGTATTGCTGGACACCATCTA
GGACGCTGTGACATCAAGGACCTGCCTAAAGAAATCACTGTTGCTACATCACGAACGCTTTCTTATTACA
AATTGGGAGCTTCGCAGCGTGTAGCAGGTGACTCAGGTTTTGCTGCATACAGTCGCTACAGGATTGGCAA
CTATAAATTAAACACAGACCATTCCAGTAGCAGTGACAATATTGCTTTGCTTGTACAGGAAAACCTTTAC
TTTCAGTCGTACCCCTATGACGTACCAGATTATGCGTAAGCTAGCTTGACTGACTGAGATACAGCGTACC
TTCAGCTCACAGACATGATAAGATACATTGATGAGTTTGGACAAACCACAACTAGAATGCAGTGAAAAAA
ATGCTTTATTTGTGAAATTTGTGATGCTATTGCTTTATTTGTAACCATTATAAGCTGCAATAAACAAGTT
AACAACAACAATTGCATTCATTTTATGTTTCAGGTTCAGGGGGAGGTGTGGGAGGTTTTTTAAAGCAAGT
AAAACCTCTACAAATGTGGTATTGGCCCATCTCTATCGGTATCGTAGCATAACCCCTTGGGGCCTCTAAA
CGGGTCTTGAGGGGTTTTTTGTGCCCCTCGGGCCGGATTGCTATCTACCGGCATTGGCGCAGAAAAAAAT
GCCTGATGCGACGCTGCGCGTCTTATACTCCCACATATGCCAGATTCAGCAACGGATACGGCTTCCCCAA
CTTGCCCACTTCCATACGTGTCCTCCTTACCAGAAATTTATCCTTAAGGTCGTCAGCTATCCTGCAGGCG
ATCTCTCGATTTCGATCAAGACATTCCTTTAATGGTCTTTTCTGGACACCACTAGGGGTCAGAAGTAGTT
CATCAAACTTTCTTCCCTCCCTAATCTCATTGGTTACCTTGGGCTATCGAAACTTAATTAACCAGTCAAG
TCAGCTACTTGGCGAGATCGACTTGTCTGGGTTTCGACTACGCTCAGAATTGCGTCAGTCAAGTTCGATC
TGGTCCTTGCTATTGCACCCGTTCTCCGATTACGAGTTTCATTTAAATCATGTGAGCAAAAGGCCAGCAA
AAGGCCAGGAACCGTAAAAAGGCCGCGTTGCTGGCGTTTTTCCATAGGCTCCGCCCCCCTGACGAGCATC
ACAAAAATCGACGCTCAAGTCAGAGGTGGCGAAACCCGACAGGACTATAAAGATACCAGGCGTTTCCCCC
TGGAAGCTCCCTCGTGCGCTCTCCTGTTCCGACCCTGCCGCTTACCGGATACCTGTCCGCCTTTCTCCCT
TCGGGAAGCGTGGCGCTTTCTCATAGCTCACGCTGTAGGTATCTCAGTTCGGTGTAGGTCGTTCGCTCCA
AGCTGGGCTGTGTGCACGAACCCCCCGTTCAGCCCGACCGCTGCGCCTTATCCGGTAACTATCGTCTTGA
GTCCAACCCGGTAAGACACGACTTATCGCCACTGGCAGCAGCCACTGGTAACAGGATTAGCAGAGCGAGG
TATGTAGGCGGTGCTACAGAGTTCTTGAAGTGGTGGCCTAACTACGGCTACACTAGAAGAACAGTATTTG
GTATCTGCGCTCTGCTGAAGCCAGTTACCTTCGGAAAAAGAGTTGGTAGCTCTTGATCCGGCAAACAAAC
CACCGCTGGTAGCGGTGGTTTTTTTGTTTGCAAGCAGCAGATTACGCGCAGAAAAAAAGGATCTCAAGAA
GATCCTTTGATCTTTTCTACGGGGTCTGACGCTCAGTGGAACGAAAACTCACGTTAAGGGATTTTGGTCA
TGAGATTATCAAAAAGGATCTTCACCTAGATCCTTTTAAATTAAAAATGAAGTTTTAAATCAATCTAAAG
TATATATGAGTAAACTTGGTCTGACAGTTACCAATGCTTAATCAGTGAGGCACCTATCTCAGCGATCTGT
CTATTTCGTTCATCCATAGTTGCATTTAAATTTCCGAACTCTCCAAGGCCCTCGTCGGAAAATCTTCAAA
CCTTTCGTCCGATCCATCTTGCAGGCTACCTCTCGAACGAACTATCGCAAGTCTCTTGGCCGGCCTTGCG
CCTTGGCTATTGCTTGGCAGCGCCTATCGCCAGGTATTACTCCAATCCCGAATATCCGAGATCGGGATCA
CCCGAGAGAAGTTCAACCTACATCCTCAATCCCGATCTATCCGAGATCCGAGGAATATCGAAATCGGGGC
GCGCCTGGCCTCCGCGCCGGGTTTTGGCGCCTCCCGCGGGCGCCCCCCTCGTCACGGCGAGCGCTGCCAC
GTCAGACGAAGGGCGCAGGAGCGTCCTGATCCTTCCGCCCGGACGCTCAGGACAGCGGCCCGCTGCTCAT
AAGACTCGGCCTTAGAACCCCAGTATCAGCAGAAGGACATTTTAGGACGGGACTTGGGTGACTCTAGGGC
ACTGGTTTTCTTTCCAGAGAGCGGAACAGGCGAGGAAAAGTAGTCCCTTCTCGGCGATTCTGCGGAGGGA
TCTCCGTGGGGCGGTGAACGCCGATGATTATATAAGGACGCGCCGGGTGTGGCACAGCTAGTTCCGTCGC
AGCCGGGATTTGGGTCGCGGTTCTTGTTTGTGGATCGCTGTGATCGTCACTTGGTGAGTAGCGGGCTGCT
GGGCTGGCCGGGGCTTTCGTGGCCGCCGGGCCGCTCGGTGGGACGGAAGCGTGTGGAGAGACCGCCAAGG
GCTGTAGTCTGGGTCCGCGAGCAAGGTTGCCCTGAACTGGGGGTTGGGGGGAGCGCAGCAAAATGGCGGC
TGTTCCCGAGTCTTGAATGGAAGACGCTTGTGAGGCGGGCTGTGAGGTCGTTGAAACAAGGTGGGGGGCA
TGGTGGGCGGCAAGAACCCAAGGTCTTGAGCCCTTCGCTAATGCGGGAAAGCTCTTATTCGGGTGAGATG
GGCTGGGCACCATCTGGGGACCCTGACGTGAAGTTTGTCACTGACTGGAGAACTCGGTTTGTCGTCTGTT
GCGGGGGCGGCAGTTATGGCGGTGCCGTTGGGCAGTGCACCCGTACCTTTGGGAGCGCGCGCCCTCGTCG
TGTCGTGACGTCACCCGTTCTGTTGGCTTATAATGCAGGGTGGGGCCACCTGCCGGTAGGTGTGCGGTAG
GCTTTTCTCCGTCGCAGGACGCAGGGTTCGGGCCTAGGGTAGGCTCTCCTGAATCGACAGGCGCCGGACC
TCTGGTGAGGGGAGGGATAAGTGAGGCGTCAGTTTCTTTGGTCGGTTTTATGTACCTATCTTCTTAAGTA
GCTGAAGCTCCGGTTTTGAACTATGCGCTCGGGGTTGGCGAGTGTGTTTTGTGAAGTTTTTTAGGCACCT
TTTGAAATGTAATCATTTGGGTCAATATGTAATTTTCAGTGTTAGACTTGTAAATTGTCCGCTAAATTCT
GGCCGTTTTTGGCTTTTTTGTTAGACAACATGACCGAGTACAAGCCCACGGTGCGCCTCGCCACCCGCGA
CGACGTCCCCAGGGCCGTACGCACCCTCGCCGCCGCGTTCGCCGACTACCCCGCCACGCGCCACACCGTC
GATCCGGACCGCCACATCGAGCGGGTCACCGAGCTGCAAGAACTCTTCCTCACGCGCGTCGGGCTCGACA
TCGGCAAGGTGTGGGTCGCGGACGACGGCGCCGCGGTGGCGGTCTGGACCACGCCGGAGAGCGTCGAAGC
GGGGGCGGTGTTCGCCGAGATCGGCCCGCGCATGGCCGAGTTGAGCGGTTCCCGGCTGGCCGCGCAGCAA
CAGATGGAGGGCCTCCTGGCGCCGCACCGGCCCAAGGAGCCCGCGTGGTTCCTGGCCACCGTCGGCGTCT
CGCCCGACCACCAGGGCAAGGGTCTGGGCAGCGCCGTCGTGCTCCCCGGAGTGGAGGCCGCCGAGCGCGC
CGGGGTGCCCGCCTTCCTGGAGACCTCCGCGCCCCGCAACCTCCCCTTCTACGAGCGGCTCGGCTTCACC
GTCACCGCCGACGTCGAGGTGCCCGAAGGACCGCGCACCTGGTGCATGACCCGCAAGCCCGGTGCCTAGG
CTAGTATGTAAGCCTAGTCTTAGATAATAAAATCGCTATCCATCGAAGATGGATGTGTGTTGGTTTTTTG
TGTGTGTAACGCTAGGCGCGCCTGGTGTACCGAGAACGATCCTCTCAGTGCGAGTCTCGACGATCCATAT
CGTTGCTTGGCAGTCAGCCAGTCGGAATCCAGCTTGGGACCCAGGAAGTCCAATCGTCAGATATTGTACT
CAAGCCTGGTCACGGCAGCGTACCGATCTGTTTAAACCTAGATATTGATAGTCTGATCGGTCAACGTATA
ATCGAGTCCTAGCTTTTGCAAACATCTATCAAGAGACAGGATCAGCAGGAGGCTTTCGCATGAGTATTCA
ACATTTCCGTGTCGCCCTTATTCCCTTTTTTGCGGCATTTTGCCTTCCTGTTTTTGCTCACCCAGAAACG
CTGGTGAAAGTAAAAGATGCTGAAGATCAGTTGGGTGCGCGAGTGGGTTACATCGAACTGGATCTCAACA
GCGGTAAGATCCTTGAGAGTTTTCGCCCCGAAGAACGCTTTCCAATGATGAGCACTTTTAAAGTTCTGCT
ATGTGGCGCGGTATTATCCCGTATTGACGCCGGGCAAGAGCAACTCGGTCGCCGCATACACTATTCTCAG
AATGACTTGGTTGAGTATTCACCAGTCACAGAAAAGCATCTTACGGATGGCATGACAGTAAGAGAATTAT
GCAGTGCTGCCATAACCATGAGTGATAACACTGCGGCCAACTTACTTCTGACAACGATTGGAGGACCGAA
GGAGCTAACCGCTTTTTTGCACAACATGGGGGATCATGTAACTCGCCTTGATCGTTGGGAACCGGAGCTG
AATGAAGCCATACCAAACGACGAGCGTGACACCACGATGCCTGTAGCAATGGCAACAACCTTGCGTAAAC
TATTAACTGGCGAACTACTTACTCTAGCTTCCCGGCAACAGTTGATAGACTGGATGGAGGCGGATAAAGT
TGCAGGACCACTTCTGCGCTCGGCCCTTCCGGCTGGCTGGTTTATTGCTGATAAATCTGGAGCCGGTGAG
CGTGGGTCTCGCGGTATCATTGCAGCACTGGGGCCAGATGGTAAGCCCTCCCGTATCGTAGTTATCTACA
CGACGGGGAGTCAGGCAACTATGGATGAACGAAATAGACAGATCGCTGAGATAGGTGCCTCACTGATTAA
GCATTGGTAACCGATTCTAGGTGCATTGGCGCAGAAAAAAATGCCTGATGCGACGCTGCGCGTCTTATAC
TCCCACATATGCCAGATTCAGCAACGGATACGGCTTCCCCAACTTGCCCACTTCCATACGTGTCCTCCTT
ACCAGAAATTTATCCTTAAGATCCCGAATCGTTTAAACTCGACTCTGGCTCTATCGAATCTCCGTCGTTT
CGAGCTTACGCGAACAGCCGTGGCGCTCATTTGCTCGTCGGGCATCGAATCTCGTCAGCTATCGTCAGCT
TACCTTTTTGGCAGCGATCGCGGCTCCCGACATCTTGGACCATTAGCTCCACAGGTATCTTCTTCCCTCT
AGTGGTCATAACAGCAGCTTCAGCTACCTCTCAATTCAAAAAACCCCTCAAGACCCGTTTAGAGGCCCCA
AGGGGTTATGCTATCAATCGTTGCGTTACACACACAAAAAACCAACACACATCCATCTTCGATGGATAGC
GATTTTATTATCTAACTGCTGATCGAGTGTAGCCAGATCTAGTAATCAATTACGGGGTCATTAGTTCATA
GCCCATATATGGAGTTCCG
Features (pLannotate 1.2.2; 20 found; start..end, strand, type, name):
      1..304     +  enhancer       CMV enhancer: human cytomegalovirus immediate early enhancer
    377..394     -  promoter       CMV promoter (fragment): human cytomegalovirus (CMV) immediate early promoter
    457..508     +  promoter       CMVd2 promoter: truncated human cytomegalovirus (CMV) immediate early promoter that yields moderately reduced expression relative to the full-length promoter
    583..1248    +  CDS            VME1_SARS2: Experimental evidence at protein level: Swiss-Prot protein existence level 1. Component of the viral envelope that plays a central role in virus morphogenesis and assembly via its interactions with other viral proteins (By similarity). Regulates the localization of S protein at cis-Golgi, the place of virus budding (PubMed:33229438). May act by binding cytoplasmic c-terminus of S (PubMed:33229438). From Severe acute respiratory syndrome coronavirus 2 (2019-nCoV) (SARS-CoV-2).
   1349..1470    -  polyA_signal   SV40 poly(A) signal: SV40 polyadenylation signal
   1493..1562    -  CDS            large T antigen (fragment): large T antigen from SV40 (simian virus 40)
   1585..1631    +  terminator     T7 terminator: transcription terminator for bacteriophage T7 RNA polymerase
   1661..1797    +  terminator     rrnG terminator: transcription terminator from the E. coli ribosomal RNA rrnG operon (Albrechtsen et al., 1991)
   1842..1913    +  misc_feature   3' β-globin insulator: insulator downstream of the human β-globin locus (Farrell et al., 2002)
   2139..2727    -  rep_origin     ori: high-copy-number ColE1/pMB1/pBR322/pUC origin of replication
   2899..2963    -  CDS            bla(M) (fragment): β-lactamase lacking the signal sequence; bla(M); allows cytosolic expression of β-lactamase
   3227..4436    +  promoter       UbC promoter: human ubiquitin C promoter
   4440..5037    +  CDS            PuroR (fragment): puromycin N-acetyltransferase; pac from Streptomyces; confers resistance to puromycin
   5066..5114    +  polyA_signal   poly(A) signal: synthetic polyadenylation signal
   5380..6240    +  CDS            AmpR: β-lactamase; bla; confers resistance to ampicillin, carbenicillin, and related antibiotics
   6253..6389    +  terminator     rrnG terminator: transcription terminator from the E. coli ribosomal RNA rrnG operon (Albrechtsen et al., 1991)
   6541..6612    +  misc_feature   5' β-globin insulator: insulator upstream of the human β-globin locus (Farrell et al., 2002)
   6617..6663    -  terminator     T7 terminator: transcription terminator for bacteriophage T7 RNA polymerase
   6681..6729    -  polyA_signal   poly(A) signal: synthetic polyadenylation signal
   6760..6809    +  enhancer       CMV enhancer (fragment): human cytomegalovirus immediate early enhancer
