[The description below was written by a language model from this plasmid's Addgene catalogue record and pLannotate feature annotations shown in this document.]
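Description:
pGBW-m4133554 is a mammalian expression plasmid built on the pTwist_CMV_Puro_6 backbone that carries the wild-type membrane (M) glycoprotein gene of SARS-CoV-2. It is propagated in E. coli as a high-copy plasmid through a ColE1/pUC-type origin and selected with ampicillin via a full-length β-lactamase (AmpR) gene. A short additional β-lactamase fragment is also annotated but appears to be a backbone remnant. The sequenced record is about 6.8 kb, consistent with the stated backbone plus a roughly 0.66 kb insert.

The M coding sequence sits downstream of the human cytomegalovirus immediate-early enhancer and promoter, which drive strong constitutive transcription in mammalian cells, and is followed by an SV40 polyadenylation signal. According to the catalogue entry, the backbone supplies a C-terminal TEV-cleavable HA epitope tag for detection or immunoprecipitation of the protein, with the option of removing the tag by protease. These small elements are not individually annotated in the feature table, though there is unannotated space between the M reading frame and the poly(A) signal.

A separate cassette uses the human ubiquitin C promoter to express puromycin N-acetyltransferase, terminated by a synthetic poly(A) signal, allowing puromycin selection of transfected or stably expressing cells. Bacterial T7 and rrnG terminators, additional synthetic poly(A) signals and short 5' and 3' β-globin insulator elements flank the cassettes, presumably to limit transcriptional read-through and interference between units. The plasmid is intended for expressing tagged M protein in mammalian cells. M is a viral envelope component central to virion assembly, so likely applications include localization, interaction and assembly studies, although the record does not specify particular experiments.
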