Addgene plasmid #152860: pGBW-m4133554
Purpose: Mammalian expression plasmid for SARS-CoV-2 M (membrane)
Depositing lab: Ginkgo Bioworks & Benjie Chen. Depositing organization: Ginkgo Bioworks.
Backbone
  Vector backbone: pTwist_CMV_Puro_6
  Backbone size w/o insert (bp): 6080
  Vector type: Mammalian Expression
  Selectable markers: Puromycin
Growth in bacteria
  Bacterial resistance: Ampicillin, 100 μg/mL
  Growth temperature: 37°C
  Growth strain: DH5alpha
  Copy number: High Copy
Gene/Insert
  Gene/Insert name: SARS-CoV-2 M (membrane) (alt names: membrane glycoprotein; M protein)
  Species: Severe acute respiratory syndrome coronavirus 2
  Insert size (bp): 662
  Mutation: wt
  Entrez Gene: M (a.k.a. GU280_gp05)
  Promoter: CMV
  Tag / fusion protein: Cleavable TEV;HA (C terminal on backbone)
  Cloning method: Unknown
Resource information
  A portion of this plasmid was derived from a plasmid made by: GinkgoBioworks
Depositor comments: NCBI reference sequence: YP_009724393.1
How to cite: pGBW-m4133554 was a gift from Ginkgo Bioworks & Benjie Chen (Addgene plasmid # 152860 ; http://n2t.net/addgene:152860 ; RRID:Addgene_152860)
